Addgene plasmid #240232: pUAS-sfGFP-TurboID-ER
Purpose: Expression of ER-localized sfGFP-TurboID under control of UAS promoter. Can be used to generate transgenic fly lines by white+ fly eye selection and phiC31 integration.
Depositing lab: Justin Bosch & Norbert Perrimon. Depositing organization: Harvard Medical School. Publication: Multi-omic mapping of Drosophila protein secretomes reveals tissue-specific origins and inter-organ trafficking. Bosch JA, Beltran PMJ, Cavers C, LaGraff JT, Melanson R, Singh A, Chen W, Hu Y, Tattikota SG, Liu Y, Hashmi Y, Asara JM, Branon T, Ting AY, Carr SA, Perrimon N. bioRxiv [Preprint]. 2025 Jul 11:2025.07.09.659702. doi: 10.1101/2025.07.09.659702. PubMed 40672250.
Backbone
  Vector backbone: pWalium-roe
  Backbone manufacturer: Norbert Perrimon Lab
  Vector type: Insect Expression
  Selectable markers: white+
Growth in bacteria
  Bacterial resistance: Ampicillin, 100 μg/mL
  Growth temperature: 37°C
  Growth strain: DH5alpha
  Copy number: Unknown
Gene/Insert
  Gene/Insert name: BIP-sfGFP-TurboID-KDEL (alt name: GFP-TurboID-ER)
  Species: Synthetic
  Promoter: UAS
  Cloning method: Gateway Cloning
Terms and licenses: Academic/Nonprofit Terms; Industry Terms: Not Available to Industry
Depositor comments: Please visit https://doi.org/10.1101/2025.07.09.659702 for bioRxiv preprint.
How to cite: pUAS-sfGFP-TurboID-ER was a gift from Justin Bosch & Norbert Perrimon (Addgene plasmid # 240232 ; http://n2t.net/addgene:240232 ; RRID:Addgene_240232)
