[The description below was written by a language model from this plasmid's Addgene catalogue record and pLannotate feature annotations shown in this document.]
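Description:
pUAS-sfGFP-TurboID-ER is a Drosophila transgenesis and expression plasmid of about 11.7 kb, built on the pWalium-roe backbone. It is maintained in E. coli through a high-copy ColE1/pUC-type origin and an ampicillin resistance gene. It also carries an f1 origin and remnants of a lacZα/lac promoter cloning region flanked by T7 and T3 promoters. For fly work, a φC31 attB site allows integrase-mediated insertion into a genomic attP landing site. A mini-white gene marks transformants by restoring eye pigmentation.

The expression cassette is bracketed by two gypsy insulators, which help shield the transgene from chromosomal position effects. It is driven by two 5X UAS blocks (ten Gal4-binding sites in total) placed upstream of the Drosophila hsp70 promoter, so transcription depends on Gal4 supplied by a tissue-specific driver line. One UAS block is flanked by loxP sites, an arrangement that would allow Cre to remove it and lower expression. The synthetic insert was introduced by Gateway cloning and sits between attB1 and attB2. It encodes a Drosophila BiP signal sequence, superfolder GFP and the engineered promiscuous biotin ligase TurboID. According to the catalogue name it ends in a KDEL retention motif, although this motif is not separately annotated in the feature table. The signal peptide directs the fusion into the secretory pathway and KDEL retains it in the endoplasmic reticulum. An SV40 small t intron and SV40 polyadenylation signal complete the transcript.

The plasmid is intended for generating transgenic flies in which ER-resident TurboID biotinylates nearby proteins in chosen tissues. The associated work maps secreted proteins and their trafficking between organs, and the GFP moiety reports expression and localization.
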