Features (pLannotate 1.2.2; 31 found; start..end, strand, type, name):
      7..365     +  rep_origin     f1 ori (sequence partly withheld): f1 bacteriophage origin of replication; arrow indicates direction of (+) strand synthesis
    467..622     -  CDS            lacZα (fragment): LacZα fragment of β-galactosidase; lacZ fragment
    630..648     +  promoter       T7 promoter: promoter for bacteriophage T7 RNA polymerase
    685..4804    -  gene           mini-white: white; This modified version of the white gene lacks part of the first intron.
   4918..4987    +  protein_bind   attB: attB site for the φC31 integrase (Groth et al., 2000) phage φC31 integrase
   5225..5655    +  protein_bind   gypsy insulator: chromatin insulator from Drosophila Su(Hw), CP190, and Mod(mdg4)67.2
   5673..5706    -  protein_bind   loxP: Cre-mediated recombination occurs in the 8-bp core sequence (GCATACAT). Cre recombinase
   5719..5813    +  protein_bind   5X UAS: five tandem copies of the "ScaI site" 17-mer CGGAGTACTGTCCTCCG, an upstream activating sequence (UAS) that efficiently binds yeast Gal4 (Webster et al., 1988; Pfeiffer et al., 2010) GAL4
   5829..5862    -  protein_bind   loxP: Cre-mediated recombination occurs in the 8-bp core sequence (GCATACAT). Cre recombinase
   5875..5969    +  protein_bind   5X UAS: five tandem copies of the "ScaI site" 17-mer CGGAGTACTGTCCTCCG, an upstream activating sequence (UAS) that efficiently binds yeast Gal4 (Webster et al., 1988; Pfeiffer et al., 2010) GAL4
   5993..6231    +  promoter       hsp70 promoter: Drosophila melanogaster hsp70Bb promoter
   6277..6301    +  protein_bind   attB1: mutant version of attB; recombination site for the Gateway® BP reaction BP Clonase™
   6322..6375    +  sig_peptide    BiP signal sequence: Drosophila BiP signal sequence
   6379..7089    +  CDS            Superfolder GFP: Superfolder GFP is a basic (constitutively fluorescent) green fluorescent protein published in 2005, derived from Aequorea victoria. It is reported to be a very rapidly-maturing weak dimer.
   7162..8118    +  CDS            TurboID: mutant of the E. coli biotin ligase BioID engineered for improved catalytic efficiency (Branon et al., 2018)
   8152..8176    -  protein_bind   attB2: mutant version of attB; recombination site for the Gateway® BP reaction BP Clonase™
   8407..8481    +  CDS            small t antigen (fragment): SV40 (simian virus 40) small t antigen
   8483..8548    +  intron         small t intron: SV40 (simian virus 40) small t antigen intron
   8678..8698    +  CDS            SV40 NLS: nuclear localization signal of SV40 (simian virus 40) large T antigen
   8705..8839    +  CDS            LT_POVHA (fragment): Protein inferred from homology: Swiss-Prot protein existence level 3. Isoform large T antigen is a key early protein essential for both driving viral replication and inducing cellular transformation. Plays a role in viral genome replication by driving entry of quiescent cells into the cell cycle and by autoregulating the synthesis of viral early mRNA. Displays highly oncogenic activities by corrupting the host cellular checkpoint mechanisms that guard cell division and the transcription, replication, and repair of DNA. Participates in the modulation of cellular gene expression preceeding viral
   8864..8947    +  CDS            large T antigen (fragment): large T antigen from SV40 (simian virus 40)
   8970..9091    +  polyA_signal   SV40 poly(A) signal: SV40 polyadenylation signal
   9113..9543    +  protein_bind   gypsy insulator: chromatin insulator from Drosophila Su(Hw), CP190, and Mod(mdg4)67.2
   9562..9580    -  promoter       T3 promoter: promoter for bacteriophage T3 RNA polymerase
   9623..9645    -  protein_bind   lac operator (fragment): The lac repressor binds to the lac operator to inhibit transcription in E. coli. This inhibition can be relieved by adding lactose or isopropyl-β-D-thiogalactopyranoside (IPTG). lac repressor encoded by lacI
   9649..9679    -  promoter       lac promoter: promoter for the E. coli lac operon
   9694..9715    -  protein_bind   CAP binding site: CAP binding activates transcription in the presence of cAMP. E. coli catabolite activator protein
   9728..9820    -  CDS            lacI (fragment): lac repressor; lacI; The lac repressor binds to the lac operator to inhibit transcription in E. coli. This inhibition can be relieved by adding lactose or isopropyl-β-D-thiogalactopyranoside (IPTG).
  10003..10591   -  rep_origin     ori: high-copy-number ColE1/pMB1/pBR322/pUC origin of replication
  10762..11622   -  CDS            AmpR: β-lactamase; bla; confers resistance to ampicillin, carbenicillin, and related antibiotics
  11623..11727   -  promoter       AmpR promoter: bla
>Addgene plasmid #240232 | pUAS-sfGFP-TurboID-ER | addgene full sequence | sequence record 477949 | Addgene NGS Result
CACCTG
[124 nt withheld, positions 7-130]
C
[91 nt withheld, positions 132-222]
A
[49 nt withheld, positions 224-272]
CCTTTGACGTTGGAGTCCACGTTCTTT
[37 nt withheld, positions 300-336]
ACCCTATCTCGGTCTATTCTTTTGATTTATAAGGGATTTTGCCGATTTCGGCCTATTGGTTAAAAAAATG
AGCTGATTTAACAAAAATTTAACGCGAATTTTAACAAAATATTAACGCTTACAATTTCCATTCGCCATTC
AGGCTGCGCAACTGTTGGGAAGGGCGATCGGTGCGGGCCTCTTCGCTATTACGCCAGCTGGCGAAAGGGG
GATGTGCTGCAAGGCGATTAAGTTGGGTAACGCCAGGGTTTTCCCAGTCACGACGTTGTAAAACGACGGC
CAGTGAGCGCGCGTAATACGACTCACTATAGGGCGAATTGGGTACAAGCTTCACGACCTAGGCGCGCCCT
AGTTCCAGTGAAATCCAAGCATTTTCTAAATTAAATGTATTCTTATTATTATAGTTGTTATTTTTGATAT
ATATAAACAACACTATTATGCCCACCATTTTTTTGAGATGCATCTACACAAGGAACAAACACTGGATGTC
ACTTTCAGTTCAAATTGTAACGCTAATCACTCCGAACAGGTCACAAAAAATTACCTTAAAAAGTCATAAT
ATTAAATTAGAATAAATATAGCTGTGAGGGAAATATATACAAATATATTGGAGCAAATAAATTGTACATA
CAAATATTTATTACTAATTTCTATTGAGACGAAATGAACCACTCGGAACCATTTGAGCGAACCGAATCGC
GCGGAACTAACGACAGTCGCTCCAAGGTCGTCGAACAAAAGGTGAATGTGTTGCGGAGAGCGGGTGGGAG
ACAGCGAAAGAGCAACTACGAAACGTGGTGTGGTGGAGGTGAATTATGAAGAGGGCGCGCGATTTGAAAA
GTATGTATATAAAAAATATATCCCGGTGTTTTATGTAGCGATAAACGAGTTTTTGATGTAAGGTATGCAG
GTGTGTAAGTCTTTTGGTTAGAAGACAAATCCAAAGTCTACTTGTGGGGATGTTCGAAGGGGAAATACTT
GTATTCTATAGGTCATATCTTGTTTTTATTGGCACAAATATAATTACATTAGCTTTTTGAGGGGGCAATA
AACAGTAAACACGATGGTAATAATGGTAAAAAAAAAAAACAAGCAGTTATTTCGGATATATGTCGGCTAC
TCCTTGCGTCGGGCCCGAAGTCTTAGAGCCAGATATGCGAGCACCCGGAAGCTCACGATGAGAATGGCCA
GACCCACGTAGTCCAGCGGCAGATCGGCGGCGGAGAAGTTAAGCGTCTCCAGGATGACCTTGCCCGAACT
GGGGCACGTGGTGTTCGACGATGTGCAGCTAATTTCGCCCGGCTCCACGTCCGCCCATTGGTTAATCAGC
AGACCCTCGTTGGCGTAACGGAACCATGAGAGGTACGACAACCATTTGAGGTATACTGGCACCGAGCCCG
AGTTCAAGAAGAAGCCGCCAAAGAGCAGGAATGGTATGATAACCGGCGGACCCACAGACAGCGCCATCGA
GGTCGAGGAGCTGGCGCAGGATATTAGATATCCGAAGGACGTTGACACATTGGCCACCAGAGTGACCAGC
GCCAGGCAGTTGAAGAAGTGCAGCACTCCGGCCCGCAGTCCGATCATCGGATAGGCAATCGCCGTGAAGA
CCAGTGGCACTGTGAGAAAAAGCGGCAATTCGGCAATCGTTTTGCCCAGAAAGTATGTGTCACAGCGATA
AAGTCGACTTCGGGCCTCCCTCATAAAAACTGGCAGCTCTGAGGTGAACACCTAAATCGAATCGATTCAT
TAGAAAGTTAGTAAATTATTGAAATGCAAATGTATTCTAAACATGACTTACATTTATCGTGGCAAAGACG
TTTTGAAAGGTCATGTTGGTCAGGAAGAGGAAGATGGCTCCGTTGATATTCATCACACCCACTTGCGTGA
GTTGTTGGCCCAAAAAGATGAGGCCAATCAAGATGGCAACCATCTGCAAATTAAAATGTTACTCGCATCT
CATTAATATTCGCGAGTTAAATGAAATTTATTTATCTTCTGCAAAACTATAAACTATACATCTCATTGAA
AAAAACTAAGAAGGGTGTGGAATCAGGCAATTCTATCTAAAATCTAGCGAATTTGTTTCCAAGAATTGTA
AGCGTTATATCATTTGTTTCCACTGGAACCACTCACCGTTGTCTGAATAAGTCGCACTTTTACGAGGAGT
GGTTCCTTGAGCACCGACAGCCAGGATCGCCACAGGACCGCCCGGAACTGCATGAACCAGGTGGCCTTGT
AGGTGTACCCATTCTCCGGCTGCTCCAGTGGCTTCTCCAGATTTTTGGTGGCCAACAACTGCTCCATATC
CCGGGCTACTTTGCTAATGGCAAAATTGTCGCATATCTTGGCGATCCGATCACGGGACTCGATCTCCCGT
CCGGGCACAACGGCCAACACCTGTACGTAAAAGTCCGCCGGATTGTAGTTGGTAGGACACTGGGCACCCA
CGCTGGATAGGAGTTGAGATGTTATGTAATACTAGATACCCTTAATAAACACATCGAACTCACTAGGAAA
AGAAGTCGACGGCTTCGCTGGGAGTGCCCAAGAAAGCTACCCTGCCCTCGGCCATCAGAAGGATCTTGTC
AAAGAGCTCAAACAGCTCGGAAGACGGCTGATGAATGGTCAGGATGACGGTCTTGCCCTTCTGCGACAGC
TTCTTCAGCACCTGGACGACGCTGTGGGCGGTAAAGGAGTCCAGTCCGGAGGTGGGCTCATCGCAGATCA
GAAGCGGCGGATCGGTTAGAGCCTCGGAGGCGAATGCCAGACGCTTCCTTTCTCCGCCGGACAGACCTTT
CACCCTGCCGGGCACACCGATGATCGTGTGCTGACATTTGCTGAGCGAAAGCTCCTGGATCACCTGATCC
ACGCGGGCCACTCGCTGCCGATAGGTCAGATGTCGTGGCATCCGCACCATGGCTTGGAAAATCAGGTGTT
CCCTGGCCGTTAGGGAGCCGATAAAGAGGTCATCCTGCTGGACATAGGCGCACCTGGCCTGCATCTCCTT
GGCGTCCACAGGTTGGCCATTGAGCAGTCGCATCCCGGATGGCGATACTTGGATGCCCTGCGGCGATCGA
AAGGCAAGGGCATTCAGCAGGGTCGTCTTTCCGGCACCGGAACTGCCCATCACGGCCAAAAGTTCGCCCG
GATAGGCCACGCCGCAAACTGAGTTTCAAATTGGTAATTGGACCCTTTATTAAGATTTCACACAGATCAG
CCGACTGCGAATAGAAACTCACCGTTCTTGAGCAAATGTTTCCTGGGCGCCGGTATGTGTCGCTCGTTGC
AGAATAGTCCGCGTGTCCGGTTGACCAGCTGCCGCCATCCGGAGCCCGGCTGATTGACCGCCCCAAAGAT
GTCCATATTGTGCCAGGCATAGGTGAGGTTCTCGGCTAGTTGGCCGCTCCCTGAACCGGAGTCCTCCGGC
GGACTGGGTGGCCGGAGCGTGCCGTAGTTTTTGGCCTGCCCGAAGCCCTGGTTAATGCAGCTCTGCGAAG
CCGCTCCGCTGTCACCCTGCAATGATAGGGGATCTCAAATATCAACTACAAGCGTTATGCTCATCTAACC
CCGAACAAAAAGTACCCCGAAGTATCCTACGAAGTAGGTTTATACTTTTATTTATTTTTTGTGCATCTAG
GATCAGCTTAAAATATCTGGTTGTTATATTTTTTGTAAAAAAGAATATAGTCGAAAATGAATGCCTTTAG
ATGTCTTGATCATGATATGATCTCAAAAATTGTCTTATATAGCGAGAACAGCTACCAGAATAATCTGTTT
CGTGTCACTATTTGTTTGTGCAATTGCGGTTTGGGATTTTTGTGGGTCGCAGTTCTCACGCCGCAGACAA
TTTGATGTTGCAATCGCAGTTCCTATAGATCAAGTGAACTTAAGATGTATGCACATGTACTACTCACATT
GTTCAGATGCTCGGCAGATGGGTGTTTGCTGCCTCCGCGAATTAATAGCTCCTGATCCTCTTGGCCCATT
GCCGGGATTTTTCACACTTTCCCCTGCTTACCCACCCAAAACCAATCACCACCCCAATCACTCAAAAAAC
AAACAAAAATAAGAAGCGAGAGGAGTTTTGGCACAGCACTTTGTGTTTAATTGATGGCGTAAACCGCTTG
GAGCTTCGTCACGAAACCGCTGACAAAATGCAACTGAAGGCGGACATTGACGCTACGTAACGCTACAAAC
GGTGGCGAAAGAGATAGCGGACGCAGCGGCGAAAGAGACGGCGATATTTCTGTGGACAGAGAAGGAGGCA
AACAGCGCTGACTTTGAGTGGAATGTCATTTTGAGTGAGAGGTAATCGAAAGAACCTGGTACATCAAATA
CCCTTGGATCGAAGTAAATTTAAAACTGATCAGATAAGTTCAATGATATCCAGTGCAGTAAAAAAAAAAA
ATGTTTTTTTTATCTACTTTCCGCAAAAATGGGTTTTATTAACTTACATACATACTAGGCGCGCCAGATC
GCAAGAAGCTTGATATCATCGATCTCGAGGCTGCATCCAACGCGTTGGGAGCTCTCCGGATCAATTCGGC
TTCAGGTACCGTCGACGATGTAGGTCACGGTCTCGAAGCCGCGGTGCGGGTGCCAGGGCGTGCCCTTGGG
CTCCCCGGGCGCGTACTCCACCTCACCCATCTGGTCCATCATGATGAACGGGTCGAGGTGGCGGTAGTTG
ATCCCGGCGAACGCGCGGCGCACCGGGAAGCCCTCGCCCTCGAAACCGCTGGGCGCGGTGGTCACGGTGA
GCACGGGACGTGCGACGGCGTCGGCTGGTGCGGATACGCGGGGCAGCGTCAGCGGGTTCTCGACGGTCAC
GGCGGGCATGTCGACAAGCCGAATTGATCCACTAGAAGGCCTAATTCGGTACACTAGTTGGCCACGTAAT
AAGTGTGCGTTGAATTTATTCGCAAAAACATTGCATATTTTCGGCAAAGTAAAATTTTGTTGCATACCTT
ATCAAAAAATAAGTGCTGCATACTTTTTAGAGAAACCAAATAATTTTTTATTGCATACCCGTTTTTAATA
AAATACATTGCATACCCTCTTTTAATAAAAAATATTGCATACTTTGACGAAACAAATTTTCGTTGCATAC
CCAATAAAAGATTATTATATTGCATACCCGTTTTTAATAAAATACATTGCATACCCTCTTTTAATAAAGA
ATATTGCATACGTTGACGAAACAAATTTTCGTTGCATACCCAATAAAAGATTATTATATTGCATACCTTT
TCTTGCCATACCATTTAGCCGATCAATTGTGCTCGGCAACAGTATATTTGTGGTGTGCCAACCAACAACA
CTAGTAGTACCAGCTTATAACTTCGTATAATGTATGCTATACGAAGTTATCTGCAGGCAGGTCGGAGTAC
TGTCCTCCGAGCGGAGTACTGTCCTCCGAGCGGAGTACTGTCCTCCGAGCGGAGTACTGTCCTCCGAGCG
GAGTACTGTCCTCCGAGCGGAGACTCCCATGGATAACTTCGTATAATGTATGCTATACGAAGTTATGGAT
CCGCAGGTCGGAGTACTGTCCTCCGAGCGGAGTACTGTCCTCCGAGCGGAGTACTGTCCTCCGAGCGGAG
TACTGTCCTCCGAGCGGAGTACTGTCCTCCGAGCGGAGACTCGTCGACAGCGAGCGCCGGAGTATAAATA
GAGGCGCTTCGTCTACGGAGCGACAATTCAATTCAAACAAGCAAAGTGAACACGTCGCTAAGCGAAAGCT
AAGCAAATAAACAAGCGCAGCTGAACAAGCTAAACAATCTGCAGTAAAGTGCAAGTTAAAGTGAATCAAT
TAAAAGTAACCAGCAACCAAGTAAATCAACTGCAACTACTGAAATCTGCCAAGAAGTAATTATTGAATAC
AAGAAGAGAACTCTGAATAGGGAATTGGGAATTCGCAGATCTGCGGCCGCGGCTCGAATCACAAGTTTGT
ACAAAAAAGCAGGCTCCGCGGCCGCCCCCTTCACCATGAAGTTATGCATATTACTGGCCGTCGTGGCCTT
TGTTGGCCTCTCGCTCGGGGAATCCAAGGGCGAGGAGCTGTTCACCGGCGTGGTGCCCATCCTGGTGGAG
CTGGATGGCGACGTGAACGGCCACAAGTTCAGCGTGCGCGGCGAGGGCGAGGGCGACGCCACCAACGGCA
AGCTGACCCTGAAGTTCATCTGCACCACCGGCAAGCTGCCCGTGCCCTGGCCCACCCTGGTGACCACCCT
GACCTACGGCGTGCAGTGCTTCAGCCGCTACCCCGATCACATGAAGCAGCACGATTTCTTCAAGAGCGCC
ATGCCCGAGGGCTACGTGCAGGAGCGCACCATCAGCTTCAAGGATGACGGCACCTACAAGACCCGCGCCG
AGGTGAAGTTCGAGGGCGATACCCTGGTGAACCGCATCGAGCTGAAGGGCATCGATTTCAAGGAGGATGG
CAACATCCTGGGCCACAAGCTGGAGTACAACTTCAACAGCCACAACGTGTACATCACCGCCGATAAGCAG
AAGAACGGCATCAAGGCCAACTTCAAGATCCGCCACAATGTGGAGGATGGCTCCGTGCAGCTGGCCGATC
ACTACCAGCAGAACACCCCCATCGGCGACGGCCCAGTGCTGCTGCCCGATAACCACTACCTGAGCACCCA
GAGCGTGCTGTCCAAGGACCCCAACGAGAAGCGCGATCACATGGTGCTGCTGGAGTTCGTGACCGCCGCC
GGCATCACCCTGGGCATGGATGAGCTGTACAAGACCGGTGGTTCAGGCGGTTCTGGTGGTAGCGGCGGTA
GCGGTGGTAGCGGTGGTAGCGGTGGCAGCGGCGGTAAAGACAATACTGTGCCTCTGAAGCTGATCGCTCT
CCTGGCTAATGGCGAGTTCCATAGTGGCGAACAGCTGGGAGAAACCCTGGGCATGTCCAGGGCCGCTATC
AACAAGCACATTCAGACTCTGCGCGACTGGGGCGTGGACGTGTTCACCGTGCCCGGAAAGGGCTACTCTC
TGCCCGAGCCTATCCCGCTGCTGAACGCTAAACAGATTCTGGGACAGCTGGACGGCGGGAGCGTGGCAGT
CCTGCCTGTGGTCGACTCCACCAATCAGTACCTGCTGGATCGAATCGGCGAGCTGAAGAGTGGGGATGCT
TGCATTGCAGAATATCAGCAGGCAGGGAGAGGAAGCAGAGGGAGGAAATGGTTCTCTCCTTTTGGAGCTA
ACCTGTACCTGAGTATGTTTTGGCGCCTGAAGCGGGGACCAGCAGCAATCGGCCTGGGCCCGGTCATCGG
AATTGTCATGGCAGAAGCGCTGCGAAAGCTGGGAGCAGACAAGGTGCGAGTCAAATGGCCCAATGACCTG
TATCTGCAGGATAGAAAGCTGGCAGGCATCCTGGTGGAGCTGGCCGGAATAACAGGCGATGCTGCACAGA
TCGTCATTGGCGCCGGGATTAACGTGGCTATGAGGCGCGTGGAGGAAAGCGTGGTCAATCAGGGCTGGAT
CACACTGCAGGAAGCAGGGATTAACCTGGACAGGAATACTCTGGCCGCTACGCTGATCCGAGAGCTGCGG
GCAGCCCTGGAACTGTTCGAGCAGGAAGGCCTGGCTCCATATCTGCCACGGTGGGAGAAGCTGGATAACT
TCATCAATAGACCCGTGAAGCTGATCATTGGGGACAAAGAGATTTTCGGGATTAGCCGGGGGATTGATAA
ACAGGGAGCCCTGCTGCTGGAACAGGACGGAGTTATCAAACCCTGGATGGGCGGAGAAATCAGTCTGCGG
TCTGCCGAAAAGAAGGACGAGCTGTAATAGAAGGGTGGGGCGCCGACCCAGCTTTCTTGTACAAAGTGGT
GATTCGAGGGTACCTCTAGAGCAAACTAGTTCTGATCTGCTAGACAATTGTTGGCATCAGGTAGGCATCA
CACACGATTAACAACCCCTAAAAATACACTTTGAAAATATTGAAAATATGTTTTTGTATACATTTTTGAT
ATTTTCAAATAATACGCAGTTATAAAACTCATTAGCTAACCCATTTTTTCTTTGCTTATGCTTACAGATT
GCAAAGAACTAGAGCCGCGGGATCTTTGTGAAGGAACCTTACTTCTGTGGTGTGACATAATTGGACAAAC
TACCTACAGAGATTTAAAGCTCTAAGGTAAATATAAAATTTTTAAGTGTATAATGTGTTAAACTACTGAT
TCTAATTGTTTGTGTATTTTAGATTCCAACCTATGGAACTGATGAATGGGAGCAGTGGTGGAATGCCTTT
AATGAGGAAAACCTGTTTTGCTCAGAAGAAATGCCATCTAGTGATGATGAGGCTACTGCTGACTCTCAAC
ATTCTACTCCTCCAAAAAAGAAGAGAAAGGTAGAAGACCCCAAGGACTTTCCTTCAGAATTGCTAAGTTT
TTTGAGTCATGCTGTGTTTAGTAATAGAACTCTTGCTTGCTTTGCTATTTACACCACAAAGGAAAAAGCT
GCACTGCTATACAAGAAAATTATGGAAAAATATTTGATGTATAGTGCCTTGACTAGAGATCATAATCAGC
CATACCACATTTGTAGAGGTTTTACTTGCTTTAAAAAACCTCCCACACCTCCCCCTGAACCTGAAACATA
AAATGAATGGAATTGTTGTTGTTAACTTGTTTATTGCAGCTTATAATGGTTACAAATAAAGCAATAGCAT
CACAAATTTCACAAATAAAGCATTTTTTTCACTGCATTCTAGTTGTGGTTTGTCCAAACTCATCAATGTA
TCTTATCATGTCTGGTTCCAGAGCTCTGGCCACGTAATAAGTGTGCGTTGAATTTATTCGCAAAAACATT
GCATATTTTCGGCAAAGTAAAATTTTGTTGCATACCTTATCAAAAAATAAGTGCTGCATACTTTTTAGAG
AAACCAAATAATTTTTTATTGCATACCCGTTTTTAATAAAATACATTGCATACCCTCTTTTAATAAAAAA
TATTGCATACTTTGACGAAACAAATTTTCGTTGCATACCCAATAAAAGATTATTATATTGCATACCCGTT
TTTAATAAAATACATTGCATACCCTCTTTTAATAAAGAATATTGCATACGTTGACGAAACAAATTTTCGT
TGCATACCCAATAAAAGATTATTATATTGCATACCTTTTCTTGCCATACCATTTAGCCGATCAATTGTGC
TCGGCAACAGTATATTTGTGGTGTGCCAACCAACAACGAGCTCCAGCTTTTGTTCCCTTTAGTGAGGGTT
AATTGCGCGCTTGGCGTAATCATGGTCATAGCTGTTTCCTGTGTGAAATTGTTATCCGCTCACAATTCCA
CACAACATACGAGCCGGAAGCATAAAGTGTAAAGCCTGGGGTGCCTAATGAGTGAGCTAACTCACATTAA
TTGCGTTGCGCTCACTGCCCGCTTTCCAGTCGGGAAACCTGTCGTGCCAGCTGCATTAATGAATCGGCCA
ACGCGCGGGGAGAGGCGGTTTGCGTATTGGGCGCTCTTCCGCTTCCTCGCTCACTGACTCGCTGCGCTCG
GTCGTTCGGCTGCGGCGAGCGGTATCAGCTCACTCAAAGGCGGTAATACGGTTATCCACAGAATCAGGGG
ATAACGCAGGAAAGAACATGTGAGCAAAAGGCCAGCAAAAGGCCAGGAACCGTAAAAAGGCCGCGTTGCT
GGCGTTTTTCCATAGGCTCCGCCCCCCTGACGAGCATCACAAAAATCGACGCTCAAGTCAGAGGTGGCGA
AACCCGACAGGACTATAAAGATACCAGGCGTTTCCCCCTGGAAGCTCCCTCGTGCGCTCTCCTGTTCCGA
CCCTGCCGCTTACCGGATACCTGTCCGCCTTTCTCCCTTCGGGAAGCGTGGCGCTTTCTCATAGCTCACG
CTGTAGGTATCTCAGTTCGGTGTAGGTCGTTCGCTCCAAGCTGGGCTGTGTGCACGAACCCCCCGTTCAG
CCCGACCGCTGCGCCTTATCCGGTAACTATCGTCTTGAGTCCAACCCGGTAAGACACGACTTATCGCCAC
TGGCAGCAGCCACTGGTAACAGGATTAGCAGAGCGAGGTATGTAGGCGGTGCTACAGAGTTCTTGAAGTG
GTGGCCTAACTACGGCTACACTAGAAGAACAGTATTTGGTATCTGCGCTCTGCTGAAGCCAGTTACCTTC
GGAAAAAGAGTTGGTAGCTCTTGATCCGGCAAACAAACCACCGCTGGTAGCGGTGGTTTTTTTGTTTGCA
AGCAGCAGATTACGCGCAGAAAAAAAGGATCTCAAGAAGATCCTTTGATCTTTTCTACGGGGTCTGACGC
TCAGTGGAACGAAAACTCACGTTAAGGGATTTTGGTCATGAGATTATCAAAAAGGATCTTCACCTAGATC
CTTTTAAATTAAAAATGAAGTTTTAAATCAATCTAAAGTATATATGAGTAAACTTGGTCTGACAGTTACC
AATGCTTAATCAGTGAGGCACCTATCTCAGCGATCTGTCTATTTCGTTCATCCATAGTTGCCTGACTCCC
CGTCGTGTAGATAACTACGATACGGGAGGGCTTACCATCTGGCCCCAGTGCTGCAATGATACCGCGAGAC
CCACGCTCACCGGCTCCAGATTTATCAGCAATAAACCAGCCAGCCGGAAGGGCCGAGCGCAGAAGTGGTC
CTGCAACTTTATCCGCCTCCATCCAGTCTATTAATTGTTGCCGGGAAGCTAGAGTAAGTAGTTCGCCAGT
TAATAGTTTGCGCAACGTTGTTGCCATTGCTACAGGCATCGTGGTGTCACGCTCGTCGTTTGGTATGGCT
TCATTCAGCTCCGGTTCCCAACGATCAAGGCGAGTTACATGATCCCCCATGTTGTGCAAAAAAGCGGTTA
GCTCCTTCGGTCCTCCGATCGTTGTCAGAAGTAAGTTGGCCGCAGTGTTATCACTCATGGTTATGGCAGC
ACTGCATAATTCTCTTACTGTCATGCCATCCGTAAGATGCTTTTCTGTGACTGGTGAGTACTCAACCAAG
TCATTCTGAGAATAGTGTATGCGGCGACCGAGTTGCTCTTGCCCGGCGTCAATACGGGATAATACCGCGC
CACATAGCAGAACTTTAAAAGTGCTCATCATTGGAAAACGTTCTTCGGGGCGAAAACTCTCAAGGATCTT
ACCGCTGTTGAGATCCAGTTCGATGTAACCCACTCGTGCACCCAACTGATCTTCAGCATCTTTTACTTTC
ACCAGCGTTTCTGGGTGAGCAAAAACAGGAAGGCAAAATGCCGCAAAAAAGGGAATAAGGGCGACACGGA
AATGTTGAATACTCATACTCTTCCTTTTTCAATATTATTGAAGCATTTATCAGGGTTATTGTCTCATGAG
CGGATACATATTTGAATGTATTTAGAAAAATAAACAAATAGGGGTTCCGCGCACATTTCCCCGAAAAGTG
C
